>Addgene plasmid #175015 | pcDNA3-TORCAR-NES | addgene full sequence | sequence record 343322 | Addgene NGS Result
GAATAAGGGCGACACGGAAATGTTGAATACTCATACTCTTCCTTTTTCAATATTATTGAAGCATTTATCA
GGGTTATTGTCTCATGAGCGGATACATATTTGAATGTATTTAGAAAAATAAACAAATAGGGGTTCCGCGC
ACATTTCCCCGAAAAGTGCCACCTGACGTCGACGGATCGGGAGATCTCCCGATCCCCTATGGTGCACTCT
CAGTACAATCTGCTCTGATGCCGCATAGTTAAGCCAGTATCTGCTCCCTGCTTGTGTGTTGGAGGTCGCT
GAGTAGTGCGCGAGCAAAATTTAAGCTACAACAAGGCAAGGCTTGACCGACAATTGCATGAAGAATCTGC
TTAGGGTTAGGCGTTTTGCGCTGCTTCGCGATGTACGGGCCAGATATACGCGTTGACATTGATTATTGAC
TAGTTATTAATAGTAATCAATTACGGGGTCATTAGTTCATAGCCCATATATGGAGTTCCGCGTTACATAA
CTTACGGTAAATGGCCCGCCTGGCTGACCGCCCAACGACCCCCGCCCATTGACGTCAATAATGACGTATG
TTCCCATAGTAACGCCAATAGGGACTTTCCATTGACGTCAATGGGTGGAGTATTTACGGTAAACTGCCCA
CTTGGCAGTACATCAAGTGTATCATATGCCAAGTACGCCCCCTATTGACGTCAATGACGGTAAATGGCCC
GCCTGGCATTATGCCCAGTACATGACCTTATGGGACTTTCCTACTTGGCAGTACATCTACGTATTAGTCA
TCGCTATTACCATGGTGATGCGGTTTTGGCAGTACATCAATGGGCGTGGATAGCGGTTTGACTCACGGGG
ATTTCCAAGTCTCCACCCCATTGACGTCAATGGGAGTTTGTTTTGGCACCAAAATCAACGGGACTTTCCA
AAATGTCGTAACAACTCCGCCCCATTGACGCAAATGGGCGGTAGGCGTGTACGGTGGGAGGTCTATATAA
GCAGAGCTCTCTGGCTAACTAGAGAACCCACTGCTTACTGGCTTATCGAAATTAATACGACTCACTATAG
GGAGACCCAAGCTTGCGGCCGCCACCATGGTGCGGGGTTCTCATCATCATCATCATCATGGTATGGCTAG
CATGACTGGTGGACAGCAAATGGGTCGGGATCTGTACGACGATGACGATAAGGATCCCATGGTGAGCAAG
GGCGAGGAGCTGTTCACCGGGGTGGTGCCCATCCTGGTCGAGCTGGACGGCGACGTAAACGGCCACAGGT
TCAGCGTGTCCGGCGAGGGCGAGGGCGATGCCACCTACGGCAAGCTGACCCTGAAGTTCATCTGCACCAC
CGGCAAGCTGCCCGTGCCCTGGCCCACCCTCGTGACCACCCTGACCTGGGGCGTGCAGTGCTTCGCCCGC
TACCCCGACCACATGAAGCAGCACGACTTCTTCAAGTCCGCCATGCCCGAAGGCTACGTCCAGGAGCGTA
CCATCTTCTTCAAGGACGACGGCAACTACAAGACCCGCGCCGAGGTGAAGTTCGAGGGCGACACCCTGGT
GAACCGCATCGAGCTGAAGGGCATCGACTTCAAGGAGGACGGCAACATCCTGGGGCACAAGCTGGAGTAC
AACGCCATCAGTGACAACGTCTATATCACCGCCGACAAGCAGAAGAACGGCATCAAGGCCCACTTCAAGA
TCCGCCACAACATCGAGGACGGCAGCGTGCAGCTCGCCGACCACTACCAGCAGAACACCCCCATCGGCGA
CGGCCCCGTGCTGCTGCCCGACAACCACTACCTGAGCACCCAGTCCGCCCTGAGCAAAGACCCCAACGAG
AAGCGCGATCACATGGTCCTGCTGGAGTTCGTGACCGCCGCCGGGATCACTCTCGGCATGGACGAGCTGT
ACAAGCGCATGCATATGTCCGGGGGCAGCAGCTGCAGCCAGACCCCAAGCCGGGCCATCCCCGCCACTCG
CCGGGTGGTGCTCGGCGACGGCGTGCAGCTCCCGCCCGGGGACTACAGCACGACCCCCGGCGGCACGCTC
TTCAGCACCACCCCGGGAGGTACCAGGATCATCTATGACCGGAAATTCCTGATGGAGTGTCGGAACTCAC
CTGTGACCAAAACACCCCCAAGGGATCTGCCCACCATTCCGGGGGTCACCAGCCCTTCCAGTGATGAGCC
CCCCATGGAAGCCAGCCAGAGCCACCTGCGCAATAGCCCAGAAGATAAGCGGGCGGGCGGTGAAGAGTCA
CAGTTTGAGATGGACATTGAGCTCATGGTGAGCAAAGGCGAAGAGCTGTTCACCGGCGTGGTGCCCATCC
TGGTGGAGCTGGACGGCGACGTGAACGGCCACAAGTTCAGCGTGAGCGGCGAGGGCGAGGGCGACGCCAC
CTACGGCAAGCTGACCCTGAAGCTGCTGTGCACCACCGGCAAGCTGCCCGTGCCCTGGCCCACCCTGGTG
ACCACCCTGGGCTACGGCGTGCAGTGCTTCGCCCGGTACCCCGACCACATGAAGCAGCACGACTTCTTCA
AGAGCGCCATGCCCGAGGGCTACGTGCAGGAGCGGACCATCTTCTTCAAGGACGACGGCAACTACAAGAC
CCGGGCCGAGGTGAAGTTCGAGGGCGACACCCTGGTGAACCGGATCGAGCTGAAGGGCATCGACTTCAAG
GAGGACAGCAACATCCTGGGCCACAAGCTGGAGTACAACTACAACAGCCACAACGTGTACATCACCGCCG
ACAAGCAGAAGAACGGCATCAAGGCCAACTTCAAGATCCGGCACAACATCGAGGACGGCGGCGTGCAGCT
GGCCGACCACTACCAGCAGAACACCCCCATCGGCGACGGCCCCGTGCTGCTGCCCGATAACCACTACCTG
AGCTACCAGAGCGCCCTGTTCAAGGACCCCAACGAGAAGCGGGACCACATGGTGCTGCTGGAGTTCCTGA
CCGCCGCCGGCATCACCGAGGGTATGAATGAATTGTACAAAGAATTCCTGCCCCCCCTGGAGCGCCTGAC
CCTGTAATCTAGAGGGCCCTATTCTATAGTGTCACCTAAATGCTAGAGCTCGCTGATCAGCCTCGACTGT
GCCTTCTAGTTGCCAGCCATCTGTTGTTTGCCCCTCCCCCGTGCCTTCCTTGACCCTGGAAGGTGCCACT
CCCACTGTCCTTTCCTAATAAAATGAGGAAATTGCATCGCATTGTCTGAGTAGGTGTCATTCTATTCTGG
GGGGTGGGGTGGGGCAGGACAGCAAGGGGGAGGATTGGGAAGACAATAGCAGGCATGCTGGGGATGCGGT
GGGCTCTATGGCTTCTGAGGCGGAAAGAACCAGCTGGGGCTCTAGGGGGTATCCCC
[124 nt withheld, positions 3347-3470]
C
[91 nt withheld, positions 3472-3562]
A
[49 nt withheld, positions 3564-3612]
CCTTTGACGTTGGAGTCCACGTTCTTT
[37 nt withheld, positions 3640-3676]
ACCCTATCTCGGTCTATTCTTTTGATTTATAAGGGATTTTGCCGATTTCGGCCTATTGGTTAAAAAATGA
GCTGATTTAACAAAAATTTAACGCGAATTAATTCTGTGGAATGTGTGTCAGTTAGGGTGTGGAAAGTCCC
CAGGCTCCCCAGCAGGCAGAAGTATGCAAAGCATGCATCTCAATTAGTCAGCAACCAGGTGTGGAAAGTC
CCCAGGCTCCCCAGCAGGCAGAAGTATGCAAAGCATGCATCTCAATTAGTCAGCAACCATAGTCCCGCCC
CTAACTCCGCCCATCCCGCCCCTAACTCCGCCCAGTTCCGCCCATTCTCCGCCCCATGGCTGACTAATTT
TTTTTATTTATGCAGAGGCCGAGGCCGCCTCTGCCTCTGAGCTATTCCAGAAGTAGTGAGGAGGCTTTTT
TGGAGGCCTAGGCTTTTGCAAAAAGCTCCCGGGAGCTTGTATATCCATTTTCGGATCTGATCAAGAGACA
GGATGAGGATCGTTTCGCATGATTGAACAAGATGGATTGCACGCAGGTTCTCCGGCCGCTTGGGTGGAGA
GGCTATTCGGCTATGACTGGGCACAACAGACAATCGGCTGCTCTGATGCCGCCGTGTTCCGGCTGTCAGC
GCAGGGGCGCCCGGTTCTTTTTGTCAAGACCGACCTGTCCGGTGCCCTGAATGAACTGCAGGACGAGGCA
GCGCGGCTATCGTGGCTGGCCACGACGGGCGTTCCTTGCGCAGCTGTGCTCGACGTTGTCACTGAAGCGG
GAAGGGACTGGCTGCTATTGGGCGAAGTGCCGGGGCAGGATCTCCTGTCATCTCACCTTGCTCCTGCCGA
GAAAGTATCCATCATGGCTGATGCAATGCGGCGGCTGCATACGCTTGATCCGGCTACCTGCCCATTCGAC
CACCAAGCGAAACATCGCATCGAGCGAGCACGTACTCGGATGGAAGCCGGTCTTGTCGATCAGGATGATC
TGGACGAAGAGCATCAGGGGCTCGCGCCAGCCGAACTGTTCGCCAGGCTCAAGGCGCGCATGCCCGACGG
CGAGGATCTCGTCGTGACCCATGGCGATGCCTGCTTGCCGAATATCATGGTGGAAAATGGCCGCTTTTCT
GGATTCATCGACTGTGGCCGGCTGGGTGTGGCGGACCGCTATCAGGACATAGCGTTGGCTACCCGTGATA
TTGCTGAAGAGCTTGGCGGCGAATGGGCTGACCGCTTCCTCGTGCTTTACGGTATCGCCGCTCCCGATTC
GCAGCGCATCGCCTTCTATCGCCTTCTTGACGAGTTCTTCTGAGCGGGACTCTGGGGTTCGAAATGACCG
ACCAAGCGACGCCCAACCTGCCATCACGAGATTTCGATTCCACCGCCGCCTTCTATGAAAGGTTGGGCTT
CGGAATCGTTTTCCGGGACGCCGGCTGGATGATCCTCCAGCGCGGGGATCTCATGCTGGAGTTCTTCGCC
CACCCCAACTTGTTTATTGCAGCTTATAATGGTTACAAATAAAGCAATAGCATCACAAATTTCACAAATA
AAGCATTTTTTTCACTGCATTCTAGTTGTGGTTTGTCCAAACTCATCAATGTATCTTATCATGTCTGTAT
ACCGTCGACCTCTAGCTAGAGCTTGGCGTAATCATGGTCATAGCTGTTTCCTGTGTGAAATTGTTATCCG
CTCACAATTCCACACAACATACGAGCCGGAAGCATAAAGTGTAAAGCCTGGGGTGCCTAATGAGTGAGCT
AACTCACATTAATTGCGTTGCGCTCACTGCCCGCTTTCCAGTCGGGAAACCTGTCGTGCCAGCTGCATTA
ATGAATCGGCCAACGCGCGGGGAGAGGCGGTTTGCGTATTGGGCGCTCTTCCGCTTCCTCGCTCACTGAC
TCGCTGCGCTCGGTCGTTCGGCTGCGGCGAGCGGTATCAGCTCACTCAAAGGCGGTAATACGGTTATCCA
CAGAATCAGGGGATAACGCAGGAAAGAACATGTGAGCAAAAGGCCAGCAAAAGGCCAGGAACCGTAAAAA
GGCCGCGTTGCTGGCGTTTTTCCATAGGCTCCGCCCCCCTGACGAGCATCACAAAAATCGACGCTCAAGT
CAGAGGTGGCGAAACCCGACAGGACTATAAAGATACCAGGCGTTTCCCCCTGGAAGCTCCCTCGTGCGCT
CTCCTGTTCCGACCCTGCCGCTTACCGGATACCTGTCCGCCTTTCTCCCTTCGGGAAGCGTGGCGCTTTC
TCATAGCTCACGCTGTAGGTATCTCAGTTCGGTGTAGGTCGTTCGCTCCAAGCTGGGCTGTGTGCACGAA
CCCCCCGTTCAGCCCGACCGCTGCGCCTTATCCGGTAACTATCGTCTTGAGTCCAACCCGGTAAGACACG
ACTTATCGCCACTGGCAGCAGCCACTGGTAACAGGATTAGCAGAGCGAGGTATGTAGGCGGTGCTACAGA
GTTCTTGAAGTGGTGGCCTAACTACGGCTACACTAGAAGAACAGTATTTGGTATCTGCGCTCTGCTGAAG
CCAGTTACCTTCGGAAAAAGAGTTGGTAGCTCTTGATCCGGCAAACAAACCACCGCTGGTAGCGGTGGTT
TTTTTGTTTGCAAGCAGCAGATTACGCGCAGAAAAAAAGGATCTCAAGAAGATCCTTTGATCTTTTCTAC
GGGGTCTGACGCTCAGTGGAACGAAAACTCACGTTAAGGGATTTTGGTCATGAGATTATCAAAAAGGATC
TTCACCTAGATCCTTTTAAATTAAAAATGAAGTTTTAAATCAATCTAAAGTATATATGAGTAAACTTGGT
CTGACAGTTACCAATGCTTAATCAGTGAGGCACCTATCTCAGCGATCTGTCTATTTCGTTCATCCATAGT
TGCCTGACTCCCCGTCGTGTAGATAACTACGATACGGGAGGGCTTACCATCTGGCCCCAGTGCTGCAATG
ATACCGCGAGACCCACGCTCACCGGCTCCAGATTTATCAGCAATAAACCAGCCAGCCGGAAGGGCCGAGC
GCAGAAGTGGTCCTGCAACTTTATCCGCCTCCATCCAGTCTATTAATTGTTGCCGGGAAGCTAGAGTAAG
TAGTTCGCCAGTTAATAGTTTGCGCAACGTTGTTGCCATTGCTACAGGCATCGTGGTGTCACGCTCGTCG
TTTGGTATGGCTTCATTCAGCTCCGGTTCCCAACGATCAAGGCGAGTTACATGATCCCCCATGTTGTGCA
AAAAAGCGGTTAGCTCCTTCGGTCCTCCGATCGTTGTCAGAAGTAAGTTGGCCGCAGTGTTATCACTCAT
GGTTATGGCAGCACTGCATAATTCTCTTACTGTCATGCCATCCGTAAGATGCTTTTCTGTGACTGGTGAG
TACTCAACCAAGTCATTCTGAGAATAGTGTATGCGGCGACCGAGTTGCTCTTGCCCGGCGTCAATACGGG
ATAATACCGCGCCACATAGCAGAACTTTAAAAGTGCTCATCATTGGAAAACGTTCTTCGGGGCGAAAACT
CTCAAGGATCTTACCGCTGTTGAGATCCAGTTCGATGTAACCCACTCGTGCACCCAACTGATCTTCAGCA
TCTTTTACTTTCACCAGCGTTTCTGGGTGAGCAAAAACAGGAAGGCAAAATGCCGCAAAAAAGG
Features (pLannotate 1.2.2; 27 found; start..end, strand, type, name):
     35..139     -  promoter       AmpR promoter: bla
    198..250     -  misc_feature   bom (fragment): basis of mobility region from pBR322
    405..784     +  enhancer       CMV enhancer: human cytomegalovirus immediate early enhancer
    785..988     +  promoter       CMV promoter: human cytomegalovirus (CMV) immediate early promoter
    984..1017    +  LTR            5' LTR (truncated) (fragment): truncated 5' long terminal repeat (LTR) from HIV-1
   1033..1051    +  promoter       T7 promoter: promoter for bacteriophage T7 RNA polymerase
   1092..1112    +  CDS            capTEV™ (fragment): composite tag for in vivo biotinylation, TEV protease cleavage, and 6xHis tagging
   1113..1145    +  CDS            T7 tag (gene 10 leader): leader peptide from bacteriophage T7 gene 10 promotes efficient translation in E. coli
   1149..1172    +  CDS            Xpress™ tag: Xpress™ epitope tag, including an enterokinase recognition and cleavage site
   1179..1895    +  CDS            Cerulean: Cerulean is a basic (constitutively fluorescent) cyan fluorescent protein published in 2004, derived from Aequorea victoria. It has low acid sensitivity.
   1905..2258    +  CDS            EIF4EBP1: 4EBP1_HUMAN - Experimental evidence at protein level: Swiss-Prot protein existence level 1. Repressor of translation initiation that regulates EIF4E activity by preventing its assembly into the eIF4F complex: hypophosphorylated form competes with EIF4G1/EIF4G3 and strongly binds to EIF4E, leading to repress translation. In contrast, hyperphosphorylated form dissociates from EIF4E, allowing interaction between EIF4G1/EIF4G3 and EIF4E, leading to initiation of translation. Mediates the regulation of protein translation by hormones, growth factors and other stimuli that signal through the MAP kin
   2265..2981    +  CDS            YPet: YPet is a basic (constitutively fluorescent) yellow fluorescent protein published in 2005, derived from Aequorea victoria. It has moderate acid sensitivity.
   2988..3014    +  CDS            NES: nuclear export signal from the HIV Rev protein (Fischer et al., 1995)
   3033..3051    -  promoter       SP6 promoter: promoter for bacteriophage SP6 RNA polymerase
   3077..3301    +  polyA_signal   bGH poly(A) signal: bovine growth hormone polyadenylation signal
   3305..3326    +  promoter       SV40 promoter (fragment): SV40 enhancer and early promoter
   3347..3775    +  rep_origin     f1 ori (sequence partly withheld): f1 bacteriophage origin of replication; arrow indicates direction of (+) strand synthesis
   3789..4118    +  promoter       SV40 promoter: SV40 enhancer and early promoter
   4185..4976    +  CDS            neo: KKA2_KLEPN - Also known as kan, nptII. Experimental evidence at protein level: Swiss-Prot protein existence level 1. Resistance to kanamycin, neomycin, paromomycin, ribostamycin, butirosin and gentamicin B. From Klebsiella pneumoniae.
   5000..5158    +  CDS            ble (fragment): BLE_KLEPN - Experimental evidence at protein level: Swiss-Prot protein existence level 1. Binding protein with a strong affinity to the bleomycin family of antibiotics. Binds to CL990; an antimitotic-antibiotic compound. From Klebsiella pneumoniae.
   5153..5274    +  polyA_signal   SV40 poly(A) signal: SV40 polyadenylation signal
   5347..5363    -  protein_bind   lac operator: The lac repressor binds to the lac operator to inhibit transcription in E. coli. This inhibition can be relieved by adding lactose or isopropyl-β-D-thiogalactopyranoside (IPTG). lac repressor encoded by lacI
   5371..5401    -  promoter       lac promoter: promoter for the E. coli lac operon
   5416..5437    -  protein_bind   CAP binding site: CAP binding activates transcription in the presence of cAMP. E. coli catabolite activator protein
   5450..5542    -  CDS            lacI (fragment): lac repressor; lacI; The lac repressor binds to the lac operator to inhibit transcription in E. coli. This inhibition can be relieved by adding lactose or isopropyl-β-D-thiogalactopyranoside (IPTG).
   5725..6313    -  rep_origin     ori: high-copy-number ColE1/pMB1/pBR322/pUC origin of replication
   6484..34      -  CDS            AmpR (across the origin): β-lactamase; bla; confers resistance to ampicillin, carbenicillin, and related antibiotics
