[The description below was written by a language model from this plasmid's Addgene catalogue record and pLannotate feature annotations shown in this document.]
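Description:
pcDNA3-TORCAR-NES is a mammalian expression plasmid of about 7.3 kb, built on the pcDNA3 backbone, that encodes a cytosol-targeted version of TORCAR, a reporter used in a study of mTORC1 activity in different subcellular locations. It is maintained in E. coli at high copy through a ColE1/pUC-type origin with ampicillin selection (AmpR/β-lactamase), and also carries an f1 origin. For mammalian cells, an SV40 early promoter drives the neomycin phosphotransferase gene followed by an SV40 poly(A) signal, allowing G418 selection of stable transfectants.

The 1.8 kb insert sits between BamHI and XbaI sites, under the CMV immediate-early enhancer/promoter and upstream of the bovine growth hormone polyadenylation signal. The open reading frame begins with backbone-derived N-terminal tags (6xHis, T7 gene 10 leader and Xpress epitope with its enterokinase site). These are followed by the cyan fluorescent protein Cerulean, human 4E-BP1 (EIF4EBP1) and the yellow fluorescent protein YPet. 4E-BP1 is a translational repressor whose phosphorylation state controls its binding to eIF4E. Placing it between a cyan/yellow pair is the typical layout of a FRET biosensor, in which phosphorylation-dependent changes in the central domain alter energy transfer between the two fluorophores, although the record does not describe the readout. A C-terminal nuclear export signal, annotated as derived from HIV Rev, keeps the sensor out of the nucleus so that signals reflect the cytosolic pool. T7 and SP6 promoters flank the insert. Several small annotated fragments (HIV LTR, capTEV, ble, lacI) appear to be partial annotation matches rather than functional elements.

The construct is suited to transient or stable expression in mammalian cells for live-cell imaging of compartment-specific mTORC1 signalling.
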