Addgene plasmid #175015: pcDNA3-TORCAR-NES
Purpose: Cytosol-targeted TORCAR.
Depositing lab: Jin Zhang. Depositing organization: University of California, San Diego (UCSD). Publication: Location-specific inhibition of Akt reveals regulation of mTORC1 activity in the nucleus. Zhou X, Zhong Y, Molinar-Inglis O, Kunkel MT, Chen M, Sun T, Zhang J, Shyy JY, Trejo J, Newton AC, Zhang J. Nat Commun. 2020 Nov 30;11(1):6088. doi: 10.1038/s41467-020-19937-w. PubMed 33257668.
Backbone
  Vector backbone: pcDNA3
  Backbone manufacturer: Invitrogen
  Backbone size w/o insert (bp): 5472
  Total vector size (bp): 7311
  Vector type: Mammalian Expression
  Selectable markers: Neomycin (select with G418)
Growth in bacteria
  Bacterial resistance: Ampicillin, 100 μg/mL
  Growth temperature: 37°C
  Growth strain: DH5alpha
  Copy number: High Copy
Gene/Insert
  Gene/Insert name: TORCAR-NES
  Insert size (bp): 1839
  Promoter: CMV
  Tag / fusion protein: 6xHIS - T7 tag (gene 10 leader) - Xpress (TM) tag (N terminal on backbone); Nuclear export signal (C terminal on insert)
  Cloning method: Restriction Enzyme; 5′ cloning site BamHI (not destroyed); 3′ cloning site XbaI (not destroyed)
  Sequencing primers: 5′ CMV forward; 3′ BGH reverse
Terms and licenses: Academic/Nonprofit Terms; Industry Terms: Not Available to Industry
How to cite: pcDNA3-TORCAR-NES was a gift from Jin Zhang (Addgene plasmid # 175015 ; http://n2t.net/addgene:175015 ; RRID:Addgene_175015)
